>Addgene plasmid #196254 | pTL-Bag3-gRNA3 | addgene full sequence | sequence record 385944 | Addgene NGS Result
CTGCATTAATGAATCGGCCAACGCGCGGGGAGAGGCGGTTTGCGTATTGGGCGCTCTTCCGCTTCCTCGC
TCACTGACTCGCTGCGCTCGGTCGTTCGGCTGCGGCGAGCGGTATCAGCTCACTCAAAGGCGGTAATACG
GTTATCCACAGAATCAGGGGATAACGCAGGAAAGAACATGAATTAATTCTCATGTTTGACAGCTTATCAT
CGATTAGCTTTAATGCGGTAGTTTATCACAGTTAAATTGCTAACGCAGTCAGGCACCGTGTATGAAATCT
AACAATGCGCTCATCGTCATCCTCGGCACCGTCACCCTGGATGCTGTAGGCATAGGCTTGGTTATGCCGG
TACTGCCGGGCCTCTTGCGGGATATCGTCCATTCCGACAGCATCGCCAGTCACTATGGCGTGCTGCTAGC
GCTATATGCGTTGATGCAATTTCTATGCGCACCCGTTCTCGGAGCACTGTCCGACCGCTTTGGCCGCCGC
CCAGTCCTGCTCGCTTCGCTACTTGGAGCCACTATCGACTACGCGATCATGGCGACCACACCCGTCCTGT
GGATTCTCTACGCCGGACGCATCGTGGCCGGCATCACCGGCGCCACAGGTGCGGTTGCTGGCGCCTATAT
CGCCGACATCACCGATGGGGAAGATCGGGCTCGCCACTTCGGGCTCATGAGCGCTTGTTTCGGCGTGGGT
ATGGTGGCAGGCCCCGTGGCCGGGGGACTGTTGGGCGCCATCTCCTTACATGCACCATTCCTTGCGGCGG
CGGTGCTCAACGGCCTCAACCTACTACTGGGCTGCTTCCTAATGCAGGAGTCGCATAAGGGAGAGCGCCG
ACCCATGCCCTTGAGAGCCTTCAACCCAGTCAGCTCCTTCCGGTGGGCGCGGGGCATGACTATCGTCGCC
GCACTTATGACTGTCTTCTTTATCATGCAACTCGTAGGACAGGTGCCGGCAGCGCTCTGGGTCATTTTCG
GCGAGGACCGCTTTCGCTGGAGCGCGACGATGATCGGCCTGTCGCTTGCGGTATTCGGAATCTTGCACGC
CCTCGCTCAAGCCTTCGTCACTGGTCCCGCCACCAAACGTTTCGGCGAGAAGCAGGCCATTATCGCCGGC
ATGGCGGCCGACGCGCTGGGCTACGTCTTGCTGGCGTTCGCGACGCGAGGCTGGATGGCCTTCCCCATTA
TGATTCTTCTCGCTTCCGGCGGCATCGGGATGCCCGCGTTGCAGGCCATGCTGTCCAGGCAGGTAGATGA
CGACCATCAGGGACAGCTTCAAGGATCGCTCGCGGCTCTTACCAGCCTAACTTCGATCATTGGACCGCTG
ATCGTCACGGCGATTTATGCCGCCTCGGCGAGCACATGGAACGGGTTGGCATGGATTGTAGGCGCCGCCC
TATACCTTGTCTGCCTCCCCGCGTTGCGTCGCGGTGCATGGAGCCGGGCCACCTCGACCTGAATGGAAGC
CGGCGGCACCTCGCTAACGGATTCACCACTCCAAGAATTGGAGCCAATCAATTCTTGCGGAGAACTGTGA
ATGCGCAAACCAACCCTTGATCGGGGAAGAACAGTATGTCGAGCTATTTTTTGACTTACTGGGGATCAAG
CCTGATTGGGAGAAAATAAAATATCCCCTATAGTGAGTCGTATTACATGGTCATAGCTGTTTCCTGGCAG
CTCTGGCCCGTGTCTCAAAATCTCTGATGTTACATTGCACAAGATAAAAATATATCATCATGCCTCCTCT
AGAATGGGTCTCTAAGATTGACAGCTAGCTCAGTCCTAGGTATAATGCTAGCGGAGACGAAGCTTGAAGA
CCGTCGACCTGCAGACTGGCTGTGTATAAGGGAGCCTGACATTTATATTCCCCCGTCTCGGTTTTAGAGC
TAGAAATAGCAAGTTAAAATAAGGCTAGTCCGTTATCAACTTGAAAAAGTGGCACCGAGTCGGTGCTTTT
TTTGACTGGAGACCATGCTCGAGCCACCCATGACCAAAATCCCTTAACGTGAGTTACGCGTCGTTCCACT
GAGCGTCAGACCCCGTAGAAAAGATCAAAGGATCTTCTTGAGATCCTTTTTTTCTGCGCGTAATCTGCTG
CTTGCAAACAAAAAAACCACCGCTACCAGCGGTGGTTTGTTTGCCGGATCAAGAGCTACCAACTCTTTTT
CCGAAGGTAACTGGCTTCAGCAGAGCGCAGATACCAAATACTGTTCTTCTAGTGTAGCCGTAGTTAGGCC
ACCACTTCAAGAACTCTGTAGCACCGCCTACATACCTCGCTCTGCTAATCCTGTTACCAGTGGCTGCTGC
CAGTGGCGATAAGTCGTGTCTTACCGGGTTGGACTCAAGACGATAGTTACCGGATAAGGCGCAGCGGTCG
GGCTGAACGGGGGGTTCGTGCACACAGCCCAGCTTGGAGCGAACGACCTACACCGAACTGAGATACCTAC
AGCGTGAGCTATGAGAAAGCGCCACGCTTCCCGAAGGGAGAAAGGCGGACAGGTATCCGGTAAGCGGCAG
GGTCGGAACAGGAGAGCGCACGAGGGAGCTTCCAGGGGGAAACGCCTGGTATCTTTATAGTCCTGTCGGG
TTTCGCCACCTCTGACTTGAGCGTCGATTTTTGTGATGCTCGTCAGGGGGGCGGAGCCTATGGAAAAACG
CCAGCAACGCGGCCTTTTTACGGTTCCTGGCCTTTTGCTGGCCTTTTGCTCACATGTTCTTTCCTGCGTT
ATCCCCTGATTCTGTGGATAACCGTATTACCGCCTTTGAGTGAGCTGATACCGCTCGCCGCAGCCGAACG
ACCGAGCGCAGCGAGTCAGTGAGCGAGGAAGCGGAAGAGCGCCCAATACGCAAACCGCCTCTCCCCGCGC
GTTGGCCGATTCATTAATGCAGCTGGCACGACAGGTTTCCCGACTGGAAAGCGGGCAGTGAGCGCAACGC
AATTAATACGCGTACCGCTAGCCAGGAAGAGTTTGTAGAAACGCAAAAAGGCCATCCGTCAGGATGGCCT
TCTGCTTAGTTTGATGCCTGGCAGTTTATGGCGGGCGTCCTGCCCGCCACCCTCCGGGCCGTTGCTTCAC
AACGTTCAAATCCGCTCCCGGCGGATTTGTCCTACTCAGGAGAGCGTTCACCGACAAACAACAGATAAAA
CGAAAGGCCCAGTCTTCCGACTGAGCCTTTCGTTTTATTTGATGCCTGGCAGTTCCCTACTCTCGCGTT
Features (pLannotate 1.2.2; 12 found; start..end, strand, type, name):
      1..54      -  CDS            lacI (fragment): lac repressor; lacI; The lac repressor binds to the lac operator to inhibit transcription in E. coli. This inhibition can be relieved by adding lactose or isopropyl-β-D-thiogalactopyranoside (IPTG).
     56..180     -  rep_origin     RSF ori (fragment): Plasmids containing the RSF 1030 origin of replication can be propagated in E. coli cells that contain additional plasmids with compatible origins.
    196..224     +  promoter       tet promoter: E. coli promoter for tetracycline efflux protein gene
    272..1462    +  CDS            TcR: tetracycline efflux protein; tet; confers resistance to tetracycline
   1560..1634    +  CDS            KanR (fragment): aminoglycoside phosphotransferase; aphA-3; confers resistance to kanamycin
   1637..1655    -  promoter       T7 promoter: promoter for bacteriophage T7 RNA polymerase
   1768..1802    +  promoter       J23119 promoter: bacterial promoter (Registry of Standard Biological Parts BBa J23119)
   1881..1956    +  misc_RNA       gRNA scaffold: guide RNA scaffold for the Streptococcus pyogenes CRISPR/Cas9 system
   2068..2656    +  rep_origin     ori: high-copy-number ColE1/pMB1/pBR322/pUC origin of replication
   2839..2931    +  CDS            lacI (fragment): lac repressor; lacI; The lac repressor binds to the lac operator to inhibit transcription in E. coli. This inhibition can be relieved by adding lactose or isopropyl-β-D-thiogalactopyranoside (IPTG).
   2986..3013    -  terminator     rrnB T2 terminator: transcription terminator T2 from the E. coli rrnB gene
   3145..3188    +  terminator     rrnB T1 terminator: Escherichia coli rrnB; transcription terminator T1 from the E. coli rrnB gene
