[The description below was written by a language model from this plasmid's Addgene catalogue record and pLannotate feature annotations shown in this document.]
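Description:
pTL-Bag3-gRNA3 is a small (about 3.2 kb) high-copy bacterial plasmid, catalogued as a pUC18-derived bacterial expression vector, that serves as an intermediate module for building multiplexed CRISPR-Cas9 guide RNA arrays. It is the third of four such guide-cloning plasmids in a set developed alongside cytosine base editors for plant-pathogenic bacteria. It replicates in E. coli through the ColE1/pUC-type origin and is selected with tetracycline, conferred by a full-length tetracycline efflux gene (TcR) driven by its native tet promoter.

The functional payload is an empty guide RNA expression unit. The strong constitutive synthetic bacterial promoter J23119 sits upstream of the Streptococcus pyogenes Cas9 gRNA scaffold, with a gap of roughly 80 bp between them that corresponds to the cloning region. The record lists no target sequence. A user-designed spacer is inserted by restriction cloning using BsmBI, a type IIS enzyme whose sites are lost on insertion, so the spacer joins the promoter and scaffold without leftover recognition sites. The record does not spell out how the four guide units are subsequently combined or transferred into a final editor plasmid, nor what the "multiple cloning site" named in the insert field contains.

The remaining annotations are short fragments of lacI, an RSF origin, and a kanamycin resistance gene, plus a T7 promoter and the rrnB T1 and T2 terminators. The partial elements appear to be remnants of the parental vectors used in construction rather than working parts. The terminators may insulate against read-through transcription, although the record does not state their role.
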