Addgene plasmid #196254: pTL-Bag3-gRNA3
Purpose: Plasmid for cloning the third CRISPR-Cas9 guide RNA of 4 guide RNAs
Depositing lab: Bing Yang. Depositing organization: University of Missouri at Columbia. Publication: Efficient CRISPR-Cas9 based cytosine base editors for phytopathogenic bacteria. Li C, Wang L, Cseke LJ, Vasconcelos F, Huguet-Tapia JC, Gassmann W, Pauwels L, White FF, Dong H, Yang B. Commun Biol. 2023 Jan 17;6(1):56. doi: 10.1038/s42003-023-04451-8. PubMed 36646768.
Backbone
  Vector backbone: pUC18
  Vector type: Bacterial Expression
Growth in bacteria
  Bacterial resistance: Tetracycline, 10 μg/mL
  Growth temperature: 37°C
  Growth strain: DH5alpha
  Copy number: High Copy
Gene/Insert
  Gene/Insert name: CRISPR-Cas9 guide RNA scaffold and multiple cloning site
  gRNA/shRNA sequence: no target sequence
  Promoter: J23119 promoter
  Cloning method: Restriction Enzyme; 5′ cloning site BsmBI (destroyed during cloning); 3′ cloning site BsmBI (destroyed during cloning)
  Sequencing primers: 5′ 5-TGGCCCGTGTCTCAAAATCTCTG-3; 3′ 5'-ATCTTTTCTACGGGGTCTGACG-3
Terms and licenses: Academic/Nonprofit Terms; Industry Terms: Not Available to Industry
How to cite: pTL-Bag3-gRNA3 was a gift from Bing Yang (Addgene plasmid # 196254 ; http://n2t.net/addgene:196254 ; RRID:Addgene_196254)
